>Addgene plasmid #126132 | pBbB20a-GFP | addgene full sequence | sequence record 247080 | Addgene NGS Result
GACGTCTTTATAGCTAGCTCAGTCCTAGGTACAATGCTAGCAGGTTTAATCGAATTCAAAAGATCTTTTA
AGAAGGAGATATACATATGAGTAAAGGAGAAGAACTTTTCACTGGAGTTGTCCCAATTCTTGTTGAATTA
GATGGTGATGTTAATGGGCACAAATTTTCTGTCAGTGGAGAGGGTGAAGGTGATGCAACATACGGAAAAC
TTACCCTTAAATTTATTTGCACTACTGGAAAACTACCTGTTCCGTGGCCAACACTTGTCACTACTTTCTC
TTATGGTGTTCAATGCTTTTCCCGTTATCCGGATCACATGAAACGGCATGACTTTTTCAAGAGTGCCATG
CCCGAAGGTTATGTACAGGAACGCACTATATCTTTCAAAGATGACGGGAACTACAAGACGCGTGCTGAAG
TCAAGTTTGAAGGTGATACCCTTGTTAATCGTATCGAGTTAAAAGGTATTGATTTTAAAGAAGATGGAAA
CATTCTCGGACACAAACTGGAGTACAACTATAACTCACACAATGTATACATCACGGCAGACAAACAAAAG
AATGGAATCAAAGCTAACTTCAAAATTCGCCACAACATTGAAGATGGCTCCGTTCAACTAGCAGACCATT
ATCAACAAAATACTCCAATTGGCGATGGCCCTGTCCTTTTACCAGACAACCATTACCTGTCCACACAATC
TGCCCTTTCGAAAGATCCCAACGAAAAGCGTGACCACATGGTCCTTCTTGAGTTTGTAACTGCTGCTGGG
ATTACACATGGCATGGATGAGCTCTACAAATAAGGATCCAAACTCGAGTAAGGATCTCCAGGCATCAAAT
AAAACGAAAGGCTCAGTCGAAAGACTGGGCCTTTCGTTTTATCTGTTGTTTGTCGGTGAACGCTCTCTAC
TAGAGTCACACTGGCTCACCTTCGGGTGGGCCTTTCTGCGTTTATACCTAGGCTACAGCCGATAGTCTGG
AACAGCGCACTTACGGGTTGCTGCGCAACCCAAGTGCTACCGGCGCGGCAGCGTGACCCGTGTCGGCGGC
TCCAACGGCTCGCCATCGTCCAGAAAACACGGCTCATCGGGCATCGGCAGGCGCTGCTGCCCGCGCCGTT
CCCATTCCTCCGTTTCGGTCAAGGCTGGCAGGTCTGGTTCCATGCCCGGAATGCCGGGCTGGCTGGGCGG
CTCCTCGCCGGGGCCGGTCGGTAGTTGCTGCTCGCCCGGATACAGGGTCGGGATGCGGCGCAGGTCGCCA
TGCCCCAACAGCGATTCGTCCTGGTCGTCGTGATCAACCACCACGGCGGCACTGAACACCGACAGGCGCA
ACTGGTCGCGGGGCTGGCCCCACGCCACGCGGTCATTGACCACGTAGGCCAACACGGTGCCGGGGCCGTT
GAGCTTCACGACGGAGATCCAGCGCTCGGCCACCAAGTCCTTGACTGCGTATTGGACCGTCCGCAAAGAA
CGTCCGATGAGCTTGGAAAGTGTCTTCTGGCTGACCACCACGGCGTTCTGGTGGCCCATCTGCGCCACGA
GGTGATGCAGCAGCATTGCCGCCGTGGGTTTCCTCGCAATAAGCCCGGCCCACGCCTCATGCGCTTTGCG
TTCCGTTTGCACCCAGTGACCGGGCTTGTTCTTGGCTTGAATGCCGATTTCTCTGGACTGCGTGGCCATG
CTTATCTCCATGCGGTAGGGGTGCCGCACGGTTGCGGCACCATGCGCAATCAGCTGCAACTTTTCGGCAG
CGCGACAACAATTATGCGTTGCGTAAAAGTGGCAGTCAATTACAGATTTTCTTTAACCTACGCAATGAGC
TATTGCGGGGGGTGCCGCAATGAGCTGTTGCGTACCCCCCTTTTTTAAGTTGTTGATTTTTAAGTCTTTC
GCATTTCGCCCTATATCTAGTTCTTTGGTGCCCAAAGAAGGGCACCCCTGCGGGGTTCCCCCACGCCTTC
GGCGCGGCTCCCCCTCCGGCAAAAAGTGGCCCCTCCGGGGCTTGTTGATCGACTGCGCGGCCTTCGGCCT
TGCCCAAGGTGGCGCTGCCCCCTTGGAACCCCCGCACTCGCCGCCGTGAGGCTCGGGGGGCAGGCGGGCG
GGCTTCGCCCTTCGACTGCCCCCACTCGCATAGGCTTGGGTCGTTCCAGGCGCGTCAAGGCCAAGCCGCT
GCGCGGTCGCTGCGCGAGCCTTGACCCGCCTTCCACTTGGTGTCCAACCGGCAAGCGAAGCGCGCAGGCC
GCAGGCCGGAGGCACTAGTGCTTGGATTCTCACCAATAAAAAACGCCCGGCGGCAACCGAGCGTTCTGAA
CAAATCCAGATGGAGTTCTGAGGTCATTACTGGATCTATCAACAGGAGTCCAAGCGAGCTCGTAAACTTG
GTCTGACAGTTACCAATGCTTAATCAGTGAGGCACCTATCTCAGCGATCTGTCTATTTCGTTCATCCATA
GTTGCCTGACTCCCCGTCGTGTAGATAACTACGATACGGGAGGGCTTACCATCTGGCCCCAGTGCTGCAA
TGATACCGCGAGACCCACGCTCACCGGCTCCAGATTTATCAGCAATAAACCAGCCAGCCGGAAGGGCCGA
GCGCAGAAGTGGTCCTGCAACTTTATCCGCCTCCATCCAGTCTATTAATTGTTGCCGGGAAGCTAGAGTA
AGTAGTTCGCCAGTTAATAGTTTGCGCAACGTTGTTGCCATTGCTACAGGCATCGTGGTGTCACGCTCGT
CGTTTGGTATGGCTTCATTCAGCTCCGGTTCCCAACGATCAAGGCGAGTTACATGATCCCCCATGTTGTG
CAAAAAAGCGGTTAGCTCCTTCGGTCCTCCGATCGTTGTCAGAAGTAAGTTGGCCGCAGTGTTATCACTC
ATGGTTATGGCAGCACTGCATAATTCTCTTACTGTCATGCCATCCGTAAGATGCTTTTCTGTGACTGGTG
AGTACTCAACCAAGTCATTCTGAGAATAGTGTATGCGGCGACCGAGTTGCTCTTGCCCGGCGTCAATACG
GGATAATACCGCGCCACATAGCAGAACTTTAAAAGTGCTCATCATTGGAAAACGTTCTTCGGGGCGAAAA
CTCTCAAGGATCTTACCGCTGTTGAGATCCAGTTCGATGTAACCCACTCGTGCACCCAACTGATCTTCAG
CATCTTTTACTTTCACCAGCGTTTCTGGGTGAGCAAAAACAGGAAGGCAAAATGCCGCAAAAAAGGGAAT
AAGGGCGACACGGAAATGTTGAATACTCATACTCTTCCTTTTTCAATATTATTGAAGCATTTATCAGGGT
TATTGTCTCATGAGCGGATACATATTTGAATGTATTTAGAAAAATAAACAAATAGGGGTTCCGCGCACAT
TTCCCCGAAAAGTGCCACCT
Features (pLannotate 1.2.2; 9 found; start..end, strand, type, name):
     12..41      +  promoter       J23119 promoter (fragment): bacterial promoter (Registry of Standard Biological Parts BBa J23119)
     87..800     +  CDS            &alpha;GFP: &alpha;GFP is a basic (constitutively fluorescent) long stokes shift fluorescent protein published in 1996, derived from Aequorea victoria.
    836..907     +  terminator     rrnB T1 terminator: transcription terminator T1 from the E. coli rrnB gene
    923..950     +  terminator     T7Te terminator: phage T7 early transcription terminator
   1017..1679    -  CDS            pBBR1 Rep: replication protein for the broad-host-range plasmid pBBR1 from Bordetella bronchiseptica
   1680..2253    -  rep_origin     pBBR1 oriV (fragment): replication origin of the broad-host-range plasmid pBBR1 from Bordetella bronchiseptica; requires the pBBR1 Rep protein for replication
   2266..2360    -  terminator     lambda t0 terminator: transcription terminator from phage lambda
   2390..3250    -  CDS            AmpR: β-lactamase; bla; confers resistance to ampicillin, carbenicillin, and related antibiotics
   3251..3355    -  promoter       AmpR promoter: bla
