[The description below was written by a language model from this plasmid's Addgene catalogue record and pLannotate feature annotations shown in this document.]
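Description:
pBbB20a-GFP is a small (about 3.4 kb) bacterial expression plasmid from the BglBrick-compatible pBb vector family, built for constitutive gene expression in Escherichia coli. It replicates from the pBBR1 system, carrying both the pBBR1 oriV (annotated as a fragment) and the Rep protein gene that this origin requires. pBBR1 is a broad-host-range replicon originally from Bordetella bronchiseptica, although the record only describes use in E. coli. The catalogue lists the plasmid as high copy. Selection is by ampicillin, through a β-lactamase gene driven by its native bla promoter and followed by a lambda t0 terminator, which insulates the marker from the neighbouring replication region.

The payload is a 717 bp GFPuv coding sequence, a synthetic Aequorea victoria-derived fluorescent protein that the automated annotation labels as the closely related αGFP variant. The catalogue names its promoter as S23200. The feature table identifies a partial match to the Anderson-series constitutive promoter J23119 at that position, which suggests a short sigma-70 type synthetic promoter related to that family, but the exact relationship is not stated in the record. No repressor gene or operator is annotated, in keeping with the stated constitutive design. Transcription of the reporter is stopped by tandem rrnB T1 and T7Te terminators. The ribosome binding site and the BglBrick restriction sites flanking the reporter are not annotated.

The plasmid belongs to a set of expression vectors characterised for a queryable, predictive vector selection tool. GFP serves as a readout of expression strength for this promoter and origin combination, and BglBrick assembly allows it to be swapped for a gene of interest.
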