Addgene plasmid #126132: pBbB20a-GFP
Purpose: Constitutive expression vector for Escherichia coli. BglBrick compatible.
Depositing lab: Nigel Scrutton. Depositing organization: University of Manchester. Publication: SelProm: A Queryable and Predictive Expression Vector Selection Tool for Escherichia coli. Jervis AJ, Carbonell P, Taylor S, Sung R, Dunstan MS, Robinson CJ, Breitling R, Takano E, Scrutton NS. ACS Synth Biol. 2019 Mar 18. doi: 10.1021/acssynbio.8b00399. PubMed 30870592.
Backbone
  Vector backbone: pBb
  Backbone size w/o insert (bp): 2663
  Vector type: Bacterial Expression, Synthetic Biology
Growth in bacteria
  Bacterial resistance: Ampicillin, 100 μg/mL
  Growth temperature: 37°C
  Growth strain: DH5alpha
  Copy number: High Copy
Gene/Insert
  Gene/Insert name: GFPuv
  Species: Synthetic
  Insert size (bp): 717
  Promoter: S23200
  Cloning method: Unknown
  Sequencing primers: 5′ GTTATTGTCTCATGAGCGGATAC
Terms and licenses: Academic/Nonprofit Terms; Industry Terms: Not Available to Industry
Depositor comments: Cloning method was In-Fusion.
How to cite: pBbB20a-GFP was a gift from Nigel Scrutton (Addgene plasmid # 126132 ; http://n2t.net/addgene:126132 ; RRID:Addgene_126132)
